>Addgene plasmid #99145 | pUB6-CDC34-HA (pRKB261) | addgene full sequence | sequence record 190503 | Addgene NGS Result
GACGGATCGGGAGATCTGGCCTCCGCGCCGGGTTTTGGCGCCTCCCGCGGGCGCCCCCCTCCTCACGGCG
AGCGCTGCCACGTCAGACGAAGGGCGCAGCGAGCGTCCTGATCCTTCCGCCCGGACGCTCAGGACAGCGG
CCCGCTGCTCATAAGACTCGGCCTTAGAACCCCAGTATCAGCAGAAGGACATTTTAGGACGGGACTTGGG
TGACTCTAGGGCACTGGTTTTCTTTCCAGAGAGCGGAACAGGCGAGGAAAAGTAGTCCCTTCTCGGCGAT
TCTGCGGAGGGATCTCCGTGGGGCGGTGAACGCCGATGATTATATAAGGACGCGCCGGGTGTGGCACAGC
TAGTTCCGTCGCAGCCGGGATTTGGGTCGCGGTTCTTGTTTGTGGATCGCTGTGATCGTCACTTGGTGAG
TAGCGGGCTGCTGGGCTGGCCGGGGCTTTCGTGGCCGCCGGGCCGCTCGGTGGGACGGAAGCGTGTGGAG
AGACCGCCAAGGGCTGTAGTCTGGGTCCGCGAGCAAGGTTGCCCTGAACTGGGGGTTGGGGGGAGCGCAG
CAAAATGGCGGCTGTTCCCGAGTCTTGAATGGAAGACGCTTGTGAGGCGGGCTGTGAGGTCGTTGAAACA
AGGTGGGGGGCATGGTGGGCGGCAAGAACCCAAGGTCTTGAGGCCTTCGCTAATGCGGGAAAGCTCTTAT
TCGGGTGAGATGGGCTGGGGCACCATCTGGGGACCCTGACGTGAAGTTTGTCACTGACTGGAGAACTCGG
TTTGTCGTCTGTTGCGGGGGCGGCAGTTATGGCGGTGCCGTTGGGCAGTGCACCCGTACCTTTGGGAGCG
CGCGCCCTCGTCGTGTCGTGACGTCACCCGTTCTGTTGGCTTATAATGCAGGGTGGGGCCACCTGCCGGT
AGGTGTGCGGTAGGCTTTTCTCCGTCGCAGGACGCAGGGTTCGGGCCTAGGGTAGGCTCTCCTGAATCGA
CAGGCGCCGGACCTCTGGTGAGGGGAGGGATAAGTGAGGCGTCAGTTTCTTTGGTCGGTTTTATGTACCT
ATCTTCTTAAGTAGCTGAAGCTCCGGTTTTGAACTATGCGCTCGGGGTTGGCGAGTGTGTTTTGTGAAGT
TTTTTAGGCACCTTTTGAAATGTAATCATTTGGGTCAATATGTAATTTTCAGTGTTAGACTAGTAAATTG
TCCGCTAAATTCTGGCCGTTTTTGGCTTTTTTGTTAGACGAAGCTTGGTACCGAGCTCGGATCCACTAGT
CCAGTGTGGTGGAATTCGGCCATTACGGCCGGGGAGAGCTGCTGGAGCGCTCGGGGTCCCCGGGCGGCGG
CGGCGGCGCAGAGGAGGAGGCAGGCGGCGGCCCCGGTGGCTCCCCCCCGGACGGTGCGCGGCCCGGCCCG
TCTCGCGAACTCGCGGTGGTCGCGCGGCCCCGCGCTGCTCCGACCCCGGGCCCCTCCGCCGCCGCCATGG
CTCGGCCGCTAGTGCCCAGCTCGCAGAAGGCGCTGCTGCTGGAGCTCAAGGGGCTGCAGGAAGAGCCGGT
CGAGGGATTCCGCGTGACACTGGTGGACGAGGGCGATCTATACAACTGGGAGGTGGCCATCTTCGGGCCC
CCCAACACCTACTACGAGGGCGGCTACTTCAAGGCGCGCCTCAAGTTCCCCATCGACTACCCATACTCTC
CACCAGCCTTTCGGTTCCTGACCAAGATGTGGCACCCTAACATCTACGAGACGGGGGACGTGTGTATCTC
CATCCTCCACCCGCCGGTGGACGACCCCCAGAGCGGGGAGCTGCCCTCAGAGAGGTGGAACCCCACGCAG
AACGTCAGGACCATTCTCCTGAGTGTGATCTCCCTCCTGAACGAGCCCAACACCTTCTCGCCCGCAAACG
TGGACGCCTCCGTGATGTACAGGAAGTGGAAAGAGAGCAAGGGGAAGGATCGGGAGTACACAGACATCAT
CCGGAAGCAGGTCCTGGGGACCAAGGTGGACGCGGAGCGTGACGGCGTGAAGGTGCCCACCACGCTGGCC
GAGTACTGCGTGAAGACCAAGGCGCCGGCGCCCGACGAGGGCTCAGACCTCTTCTACGACGACTACTACG
AGGACGGCGAGGTGGAGGAGGAGGCCGACAGCTGCTTCGGGGACGATGAGGATGACTCTGGCACGGAGGA
GTCCTACCCATACGATGTTCCAGATTACGCTTGACACCACCAGAATAAACTTGCCGAGTTTACCTCACTA
GGGCCGGACCCGTGGCTCCTTAGACGACAGACTACCTCACGGAGGTTTTGTGCTGGTCCCCGTCTCCTCT
GGTTGTTTCGTTTTGGCTTTTTCTCCCTCCCCATGTCTGTTCTGGGTTTTCACGTGCTTCAGAGAAGAGG
GGCTGCCCCACCGCCACTCACGTCACTCGGGGCTCGGTGGACGGGCCCAGGGTGGGAGCGGCCGGCCCAC
CTGTCCCCTCGGGAGGGGAGCTGAGCCCGACTTCTACCGGGGTCCCCCAGCTTCCGGACTGGCCGCACCC
CGGAGGAGCCACGGGGGCGCTGCTGGGAACGTGGGCGGGGGGCCGTTTCCTGACACTACCAGCCTGGGAG
GCCCAGGTGTAGCGGTCCGAGGGGCCCGGTCCTGCCTGTCAGCTCCAGGTCCTGGAGCCACGTCCAGCAC
AGAGTGGACGGATTCACCGTGGCCGACTCTTTTCCCTGCTTTGGTTTGTTTGAAATCTAAATAAAACTAC
TTTACGAAAAAAAAAAAAAAAAAAAAAAAAAAAAACATGTCGGCCGCCTCGGCCCTCGAGTCTAGAGGGC
CCTTCGAAGGTAAGCCTATCCCTAACCCTCTCCTCGGTCTCGATTCTACGCGTACCGGTCATCATCACCA
TCACCATTGAGTTTAAACCCGCTGATCAGCCTCGACTGTGCCTTCTAGTTGCCAGCCATCTGTTGTTTGC
CCCTCCCCCGTGCCTTCCTTGACCCTGGAAGGTGCCACTCCCACTGTCCTTTCCTAATAAAATGAGGAAA
TTGCATCGCATTGTCTGAGTAGGTGTCATTCTATTCTGGGGGGTGGGGTGGGGCAGGACAGCAAGGGGGA
GGATTGGGAAGACAATAGCAGGCATGCTGGGGATGCGGTGGGCTCTATGGCTTCTGAGGCGGAAAGAACC
AGCTGGGGCTCTAGGGGGTATCCCC
[124 nt withheld, positions 3176-3299]
C
[91 nt withheld, positions 3301-3391]
A
[49 nt withheld, positions 3393-3441]
CCTTTGACGTTGGAGTCCACGTTCTTT
[37 nt withheld, positions 3469-3505]
ACCCTATCTCGGTCTATTCTTTTGATTTATAAGGGATTTTGCCGATTTCGGCCTATTGGTTAAAAAATGA
GCTGATTTAACAAAAATTTAACGCGAATTAATTCTGTGGAATGTGTGTCAGTTAGGGTGTGGAAAGTCCC
CAGGCTCCCCAGCAGGCAGAAGTATGCAAAGCATGCATCTCAATTAGTCAGCAACCAGGTGTGGAAAGTC
CCCAGGCTCCCCAGCAGGCAGAAGTATGCAAAGCATGCATCTCAATTAGTCAGCAACCATAGTCCCGCCC
CTAACTCCGCCCATCCCGCCCCTAACTCCGCCCAGTTCCGCCCATTCTCCGCCCCATGGCTGACTAATTT
TTTTTATTTATGCAGAGGCCGAGGCCGCCTCTGCCTCTGAGCTATTCCAGAAGTAGTGAGGAGGCTTTTT
TGGAGGCCTAGGCTTTTGCAAAAAGCTCCCGGGAGCTTGTATATCCATTTTCGGATCTGATCAGCACGTG
TTGACAATTAATCATCGGCATAGTATATCGGCATAGTATAATACGACAAGGTGAGGAACTAAACCATGGC
CAAGCCTTTGTCTCAAGAAGAATCCACCCTCATTGAAAGAGCAACGGCTACAATCAACAGCATCCCCATC
TCTGAAGACTACAGCGTCGCCAGCGCAGCTCTCTCTAGCGACGGCCGCATCTTCACTGGTGTCAATGTAT
ATCATTTTACTGGGGGACCTTGTGCAGAACTCGTGGTGCTGGGCACTGCTGCTGCTGCGGCAGCTGGCAA
CCTGACTTGTATCGTCGCGATCGGAAATGAGAACAGGGGCATCTTGAGCCCCTGCGGACGGTGCCGACAG
GTGCTTCTCGATCTGCATCCTGGGATCAAAGCCATAGTGAAGGACAGTGATGGACAGCCGACGGCAGTTG
GGATTCGTGAATTGCTGCCCTCTGGTTATGTGTGGGAGGGCTAAGCACTTCGTGGCCGAGGAGCAGGACT
GACACGTGCTACGAGATTTCGATTCCACCGCCGCCTTCTATGAAAGGTTGGGCTTCGGAATCGTTTTCCG
GGACGCCGGCTGGATGATCCTCCAGCGCGGGGATCTCATGCTGGAGTTCTTCGCCCACCCCAACTTGTTT
ATTGCAGCTTATAATGGTTACAAATAAAGCAATAGCATCACAAATTTCACAAATAAAGCATTTTTTTCAC
TGCATTCTAGTTGTGGTTTGTCCAAACTCATCAATGTATCTTATCATGTCTGTATACCGTCGACCTCTAG
CTAGAGCTTGGCGTAATCATGGTCATAGCTGTTTCCTGTGTGAAATTGTTATCCGCTCACAATTCCACAC
AACATACGAGCCGGAAGCATAAAGTGTAAAGCCTGGGGTGCCTAATGAGTGAGCTAACTCACATTAATTG
CGTTGCGCTCACTGCCCGCTTTCCAGTCGGGAAACCTGTCGTGCCAGCTGCATTAATGAATCGGCCAACG
CGCGGGGAGAGGCGGTTTGCGTATTGGGCGCTCTTCCGCTTCCTCGCTCACTGACTCGCTGCGCTCGGTC
GTTCGGCTGCGGCGAGCGGTATCAGCTCACTCAAAGGCGGTAATACGGTTATCCACAGAATCAGGGGATA
ACGCAGGAAAGAACATGTGAGCAAAAGGCCAGCAAAAGGCCAGGAACCGTAAAAAGGCCGCGTTGCTGGC
GTTTTTCCATAGGCTCCGCCCCCCTGACGAGCATCACAAAAATCGACGCTCAAGTCAGAGGTGGCGAAAC
CCGACAGGACTATAAAGATACCAGGCGTTTCCCCCTGGAAGCTCCCTCGTGCGCTCTCCTGTTCCGACCC
TGCCGCTTACCGGATACCTGTCCGCCTTTCTCCCTTCGGGAAGCGTGGCGCTTTCTCATAGCTCACGCTG
TAGGTATCTCAGTTCGGTGTAGGTCGTTCGCTCCAAGCTGGGCTGTGTGCACGAACCCCCCGTTCAGCCC
GACCGCTGCGCCTTATCCGGTAACTATCGTCTTGAGTCCAACCCGGTAAGACACGACTTATCGCCACTGG
CAGCAGCCACTGGTAACAGGATTAGCAGAGCGAGGTATGTAGGCGGTGCTACAGAGTTCTTGAAGTGGTG
GCCTAACTACGGCTACACTAGAAGAACAGTATTTGGTATCTGCGCTCTGCTGAAGCCAGTTACCTTCGGA
AAAAGAGTTGGTAGCTCTTGATCCGGCAAACAAACCACCGCTGGTAGCGGTGGTTTTTTTGTTTGCAAGC
AGCAGATTACGCGCAGAAAAAAAGGATCTCAAGAAGATCCTTTGATCTTTTCTACGGGGTCTGACGCTCA
GTGGAACGAAAACTCACGTTAAGGGATTTTGGTCATGAGATTATCAAAAAGGATCTTCACCTAGATCCTT
TTAAATTAAAAATGAAGTTTTAAATCAATCTAAAGTATATATGAGTAAACTTGGTCTGACAGTTACCAAT
GCTTAATCAGTGAGGCACCTATCTCAGCGATCTGTCTATTTCGTTCATCCATAGTTGCCTGACTCCCCGT
CGTGTAGATAACTACGATACGGGAGGGCTTACCATCTGGCCCCAGTGCTGCAATGATACCGCGAGACCCA
CGCTCACCGGCTCCAGATTTATCAGCAATAAACCAGCCAGCCGGAAGGGCCGAGCGCAGAAGTGGTCCTG
CAACTTTATCCGCCTCCATCCAGTCTATTAATTGTTGCCGGGAAGCTAGAGTAAGTAGTTCGCCAGTTAA
TAGTTTGCGCAACGTTGTTGCCATTGCTACAGGCATCGTGGTGTCACGCTCGTCGTTTGGTATGGCTTCA
TTCAGCTCCGGTTCCCAACGATCAAGGCGAGTTACATGATCCCCCATGTTGTGCAAAAAAGCGGTTAGCT
CCTTCGGTCCTCCGATCGTTGTCAGAAGTAAGTTGGCCGCAGTGTTATCACTCATGGTTATGGCAGCACT
GCATAATTCTCTTACTGTCATGCCATCCGTAAGATGCTTTTCTGTGACTGGTGAGTACTCAACCAAGTCA
TTCTGAGAATAGTGTATGCGGCGACCGAGTTGCTCTTGCCCGGCGTCAATACGGGATAATACCGCGCCAC
ATAGCAGAACTTTAAAAGTGCTCATCATTGGAAAACGTTCTTCGGGGCGAAAACTCTCAAGGATCTTACC
GCTGTTGAGATCCAGTTCGATGTAACCCACTCGTGCACCCAACTGATCTTCAGCATCTTTTACTTTCACC
AGCGTTTCTGGGTGAGCAAAAACAGGAAGGCAAAATGCCGCAAAAAAGGGAATAAGGGCGACACGGAAAT
GTTGAATACTCATACTCTTCCTTTTTCAATATTATTGAAGCATTTATCAGGGTTATTGTCTCATGAGCGG
ATACATATTTGAATGTATTTAGAAAAATAAACAAATAGGGGTTCCGCGCACATTTCCCCGAAAAGTGCCA
CCTGACGTC
Features (pLannotate 1.2.2; 20 found; start..end, strand, type, name):
     18..1229    +  promoter       UbC promoter: human ubiquitin C promoter
   1467..2174    +  CDS            CDC34: UB2R1_HUMAN - Also known as UBCH3, UBE2R1. Experimental evidence at protein level: Swiss-Prot protein existence level 1. Accepts ubiquitin from the E1 complex and catalyzes its covalent attachment to other proteins. In vitro catalyzes 'Lys-48'- linked polyubiquitination (PubMed:22496338). Cooperates with the E2 UBCH5C and the SCF(FBXW11) E3 ligase complex for the polyubiquitination of NFKBIA leading to its subsequent proteasomal degradation. Performs ubiquitin chain elongation building ubiquitin chains from the UBE2D3- primed NFKBIA-linked ubiquitin. UBE2D3 acts as an initiator E2, priming the
   2175..2202    +  CDS            3xHA (fragment): three tandem HA epitope tags
   2809..2850    +  CDS            V5 tag: epitope tag from simian virus 5
   2906..3130    +  polyA_signal   bGH poly(A) signal: bovine growth hormone polyadenylation signal
   3134..3155    +  promoter       SV40 promoter (fragment): SV40 enhancer and early promoter
   3176..3604    +  rep_origin     f1 ori (sequence partly withheld): f1 bacteriophage origin of replication; arrow indicates direction of (+) strand synthesis
   3618..3947    +  promoter       SV40 promoter: SV40 enhancer and early promoter
   3995..4042    +  promoter       EM7 promoter: synthetic bacterial promoter&nbsp
   4061..4459    +  CDS            BSD: blasticidin S deaminase; Aspergillus terreus BSD; confers resistance to blasticidin
   4460..4487    +  CDS            BleoR (fragment): antibiotic-binding protein; Sh ble from Streptoalloteichus hindustanus; confers resistance to bleomycin, phleomycin, and Zeocin™
   4497..4622    +  CDS            ble (fragment): BLE_KLEPN - Experimental evidence at protein level: Swiss-Prot protein existence level 1. Binding protein with a strong affinity to the bleomycin family of antibiotics. Binds to CL990; an antimitotic-antibiotic compound. From Klebsiella pneumoniae.
   4617..4738    +  polyA_signal   SV40 poly(A) signal: SV40 polyadenylation signal
   4811..4827    -  protein_bind   lac operator: The lac repressor binds to the lac operator to inhibit transcription in E. coli. This inhibition can be relieved by adding lactose or isopropyl-β-D-thiogalactopyranoside (IPTG). lac repressor encoded by lacI
   4835..4865    -  promoter       lac promoter: promoter for the E. coli lac operon
   4880..4901    -  protein_bind   CAP binding site: CAP binding activates transcription in the presence of cAMP. E. coli catabolite activator protein
   4914..5006    -  CDS            lacI (fragment): lac repressor; lacI; The lac repressor binds to the lac operator to inhibit transcription in E. coli. This inhibition can be relieved by adding lactose or isopropyl-β-D-thiogalactopyranoside (IPTG).
   5189..5777    -  rep_origin     ori: high-copy-number ColE1/pMB1/pBR322/pUC origin of replication
   5948..6808    -  CDS            AmpR: β-lactamase; bla; confers resistance to ampicillin, carbenicillin, and related antibiotics
   6809..6913    -  promoter       AmpR promoter: bla
