[The description below was written by a language model from this plasmid's Addgene catalogue record and pLannotate feature annotations shown in this document.]
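Description:
pUB6-CDC34-HA (pRKB261) is a mammalian expression plasmid built on the commercial pUB6/V5-His A backbone and designed to produce human CDC34 (also called UBE2R1/UBC3/UBCH3), an E2 ubiquitin-conjugating enzyme that builds Lys48-linked polyubiquitin chains, with a C-terminal HA epitope tag. The full sequenced plasmid is about 6.9 kb. It is maintained in E. coli through a high-copy ColE1/pUC-type origin and an ampicillin resistance gene (β-lactamase) under its own promoter. An f1 origin is also present. For selection in mammalian cells, the backbone carries a blasticidin S deaminase cassette driven by the SV40 early promoter, with an EM7 bacterial promoter just upstream of the gene and an SV40 polyadenylation signal downstream.

According to the depositor, the CDC34 cDNA came from a sequence-verified commercial clone and was ligated into the vector as an EcoRI/XhoI fragment, with the HA tag added through PCR primer overhangs. In the annotated sequence, the CDC34 coding region is followed directly by a short HA-matching segment, consistent with a single HA epitope. The backbone V5 tag is annotated several hundred bases further downstream, before the bGH polyadenylation signal. Given that separation it is unlikely to be fused to the tagged protein, although the record does not state this. The catalogue lists the promoter as pTight, but the feature table shows the human ubiquitin C (UbC) promoter upstream of the insert, as expected for this backbone, so expression is most likely constitutive and UbC-driven. The construct is intended for transfection of mammalian cells to express HA-tagged CDC34, and it was deposited alongside a study of UPF1's E3 ubiquitin ligase activity in myogenesis.
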