Addgene plasmid #99145: pUB6-CDC34-HA (pRKB261)
Purpose: Mammalian expression construct to express HA-tagged CDC34
Depositing lab: Robert Bradley. Depositing organization: Fred Hutchinson Cancer Center. Publication: The RNA Surveillance Factor UPF1 Represses Myogenesis via Its E3 Ubiquitin Ligase Activity. Feng Q, Jagannathan S, Bradley RK. Mol Cell. 2017 Jul 20;67(2):239-251.e6. doi: 10.1016/j.molcel.2017.05.034. Epub 2017 Jun 29. PubMed 28669802.
Backbone
  Vector backbone: pUB6/V5-His A
  Backbone manufacturer: Thermo Fisher Scientific
  Backbone size w/o insert (bp): 5500
  Vector type: Mammalian Expression
  Selectable markers: Blasticidin
Growth in bacteria
  Bacterial resistance: Ampicillin, 100 μg/mL
  Growth temperature: 37°C
  Growth strain: DH5alpha
  Copy number: High Copy
Gene/Insert
  Gene/Insert name: CDC34 (alt name: cell division cycle 34)
  Species: H. sapiens (human)
  Insert size (bp): 1500
  GenBank ID: NM_004359.1 NP_004350.1
  Entrez Gene: CDC34 (a.k.a. E2-CDC34, UBC3, UBCH3, UBE2R1)
  Promoter: pTight
  Tag / fusion protein: HA (C terminal on insert)
  Cloning method: Restriction Enzyme; 5′ cloning site EcoRI (unknown if destroyed); 3′ cloning site XhoI (unknown if destroyed)
  Sequencing primers: 5′ TCAGTGTTAGACTAGTAAATTG; 3′ TAGAAGGCACAGTCGAGG
Terms and licenses: Academic/Nonprofit Terms; Industry Terms: Not Available to Industry
Depositor comments: A CDC34 sequence-verified cDNA clone was ordered from Dharmacon (clone ID 4103120). The CDC34 cDNA was cut out with restriction enzymes EcoRI/XhoI (NEB) and cloned into the mammalian expression vector pUB6/V5-His A (Thermo Fisher Scientific) via ligation. A C-terminal HA-tag was introduced via PCR primer overhangs to generate the pUB6-CDC34-HA construct for transfection.
How to cite: pUB6-CDC34-HA (pRKB261) was a gift from Robert Bradley (Addgene plasmid # 99145 ; http://n2t.net/addgene:99145 ; RRID:Addgene_99145)
