>Addgene plasmid #99145 | pUB6-CDC34-HA (pRKB261) | addgene partial sequence | sequence record 191730 | pRKpC3-R 5'-CCTACTCAGACAATGCGATGC-3'
GTGGGAGTGGCACCTTCCAGGGTCAAGGAAGGCACGGGGGAGGGGCAAACAACAGATGGCTGGCAACTAG
AAGGCACAGTCGAGGCTGATCAGCGGGTTTAAACTCAATGGTGATGGTGATGATGACCGGTACGCGTAGA
ATCGAGACCGAGGAGAGGGTTAGGGATAGGCTTACCTTCGAAGGGCCCTCTAGACTCGAGGGCCGAGGCG
GCCGACATGTTTTTTTTTTTTTTTTTTTTTTTTTTTTTCGTAAAGTAGTTTTATTTAGATTTCAAACAAA
CCAAAGCAGGGAAAAGAGTCGGCCACGGTGAATCCGTCCACTCTGTGCTGGACGTGGCTCCAGGACCTGG
AGCTGACAGGCAGGACCGGGCCCCTCGGACCGCTACACCTGGGCCTCCCAGGCTGGTAGTGTCAGGAAAC
GGCCCCCCGCCCACGTTCCCAGCAGCGCCCCCGTGGCTCCTCCGGGGTGCGGCCAGTCCGGAAGCTGGGG
GACCCCGGTAGAAGTCGGGCTCAGCTCCCCTCCCGAGGGGACAGGTGGGCCGGCCGCTCCCACCCTGGGC
CCGTCCACCGAGCCCCGAGTGACGTGAGTGGCGGTGGGGCAGCCCCTCTTCTCTGAAGCACGTGAAAACC
CAGAACAGA
