>Addgene plasmid #99145 | pUB6-CDC34-HA (pRKB261) | addgene partial sequence | sequence record 191731 | hUBCpro-F 5'-TGAAGCTCCGGTTTTGAACT-3'
TGTTTTGTGAAGTTTTTTAGGCACCTTTTGAAATGTAATCATTTGGGTCAATATGTAATTTTCAGTGTTA
GACTAGTAAATTGTCCGCTAAATTCTGGCCGTTTTTGGCTTTTTTGTTAGACGAAGCTTGGTACCGAGCT
CGGATCCACTAGTCCAGTGTGGTGGAATTCGGCCATTACGGCCGGGGAGAGCTGCTGGAGCGCTCGGGGT
CCCCGGGCGGCGGCGGCGGCGCAGAGGAGGAGGCAGGCGGCGGCCCCGGTGGCTCCCCCCCGGACGGTGC
GCGGCCCGGCCCGTCTCGCGAACTCGCGGTGGTCGCGCGGCCCCGCGCTGCTCCGACCCCGGGCCCCTCC
GCCGCCGCCATGGCTCGGCCGCTAGTGCCCAGCTCGCAGAAGGCGCTGCTGCTGGAGCTCAAGGGGCTGC
AGGAAGAGCCGGTCGAGGGATTCCGCGTGACACTGGTGGACGAGGGCGATCTATACAACTGGGAGGTGGC
CATCTTCGGGCCCCCCAACACCTACTACGAGGGCGGCTACTTCAAGGCGCGCCTCAAGTTCCCCATCGAC
TACCCATACTCTCCACCAGCCTTTCGGTTCCTGACCAAGATGTGGCACCCTAACATCTACGAGACGGGGG
ACGTGTGTATCTCCATCCTCCACCCGCCGGTGGACGACCCCCAGAGCGGGGAGCTGCCCTCAGAGAGGTG
GAACCCCACGCAGAACGTCAGGACCATTCTCCTG
